>Addgene plasmid #172638 | pLVX-2xFLAG-2xSTREP-CCND1(T286I)-IRES-mCherry | addgene full sequence | sequence record 340165 | Addgene NGS Result
TGGAAGGGCTAATTCACTCCCAAAGAAGACAAGATATCCTTGATCTGTGGATCTACCACACACAAGGCTA
CTTCCCTGATTAGCAGAACTACACACCAGGGCCAGGGGTCAGATATCCACTGACCTTTGGATGGTGCTAC
AAGCTAGTACCAGTTGAGCCAGATAAGGTAGAAGAGGCCAATAAAGGAGAGAACACCAGCTTGTTACACC
CTGTGAGCCTGCATGGGATGGATGACCCGGAGAGAGAAGTGTTAGAGTGGAGGTTTGACAGCCGCCTAGC
ATTTCATCACGTGGCCCGAGAGCTGCATCCGGAGTACTTCAAGAACTGCTGATATCGAGCTTGCTACAAG
GGACTTTCCGCTGGGGACTTTCCAGGGAGGCGTGGCCTGGGCGGGACTGGGGAGTGGCGAGCCCTCAGAT
CCTGCATATAAGCAGCTGCTTTTTGCCTGTACTGGGTCTCTCTGGTTAGACCAGATCTGAGCCTGGGAGC
TCTCTGGCTAACTAGGGAACCCACTGCTTAAGCCTCAATAAAGCTTGCCTTGAGTGCTTCAAGTAGTGTG
TGCCCGTCTGTTGTGTGACTCTGGTAACTAGAGATCCCTCAGACCCTTTTAGTCAGTGTGGAAAATCTCT
AGCAGTGGCGCCCGAACAGGGACTTGAAAGCGAAAGGGAAACCAGAGGAGCTCTCTCGACGCAGGACTCG
GCTTGCTGAAGCGCGCACGGCAAGAGGCGAGGGGCGGCGACTGGTGAGTACGCCAAAAATTTTGACTAGC
GGAGGCTAGAAGGAGAGAGATGGGTGCGAGAGCGTCAGTATTAAGCGGGGGAGAATTAGATCGCGATGGG
AAAAAATTCGGTTAAGGCCAGGGGGAAAGAAAAAATATAAATTAAAACATATAGTATGGGCAAGCAGGGA
GCTAGAACGATTCGCAGTTAATCCTGGCCTGTTAGAAACATCAGAAGGCTGTAGACAAATACTGGGACAG
CTACAACCATCCCTTCAGACAGGATCAGAAGAACTTAGATCATTATATAATACAGTAGCAACCCTCTATT
GTGTGCATCAAAGGATAGAGATAAAAGACACCAAGGAAGCTTTAGACAAGATAGAGGAAGAGCAAAACAA
AAGTAAGACCACCGCACAGCAAGCGGCCGGCCGCTGATCTTCAGACCTGGAGGAGGAGATATGAGGGACA
ATTGGAGAAGTGAATTATATAAATATAAAGTAGTAAAAATTGAACCATTAGGAGTAGCACCCACCAAGGC
AAAGAGAAGAGTGGTGCAGAGAGAAAAAAGAGCAGTGGGAATAGGAGCTTTGTTCCTTGGGTTCTTGGGA
GCAGCAGGAAGCACTATGGGCGCAGCGTCAATGACGCTGACGGTACAGGCCAGACAATTATTGTCTGGTA
TAGTGCAGCAGCAGAACAATTTGCTGAGGGCTATTGAGGCGCAACAGCATCTGTTGCAACTCACAGTCTG
GGGCATCAAGCAGCTCCAGGCAAGAATCCTGGCTGTGGAAAGATACCTAAAGGATCAACAGCTCCTGGGG
ATTTGGGGTTGCTCTGGAAAACTCATTTGCACCACTGCTGTGCCTTGGAATGCTAGTTGGAGTAATAAAT
CTCTGGAACAGATTTGGAATCACACGACCTGGATGGAGTGGGACAGAGAAATTAACAATTACACAAGCTT
AATACACTCCTTAATTGAAGAATCGCAAAACCAGCAAGAAAAGAATGAACAAGAATTATTGGAATTAGAT
AAATGGGCAAGTTTGTGGAATTGGTTTAACATAACAAATTGGCTGTGGTATATAAAATTATTCATAATGA
TAGTAGGAGGCTTGGTAGGTTTAAGAATAGTTTTTGCTGTACTTTCTATAGTGAATAGAGTTAGGCAGGG
ATATTCACCATTATCGTTTCAGACCCACCTCCCAACCCCGAGGGGACCCGACAGGCCCGAAGGAATAGAA
GAAGAAGGTGGAGAGAGAGACAGAGACAGATCCATTCGATTAGTGAACGGATCTCGACGGTATCGCCTTT
AAAAGAAAAGGGGGGATTGGGGGGTACAGTGCAGGGGAAAGAATAGTAGACATAATAGCAACAGACATAC
AAACTAAAGAATTACAAAAACAAATTACAAAAATTCAAAATTTTCGGGTTTATTACAGGGACAGCAGAGA
TCCAGTTTATCGATAAGCTTGGGAGTTCCGCGTTACATAACTTACGGTAAATGGCCCGCCTGGCTGACCG
CCCAACGACCCCCGCCCATTGACGTCAATAATGACGTATGTTCCCATAGTAACGCCAATAGGGACTTTCC
ATTGACGTCAATGGGTGGAGTATTTACGGTAAACTGCCCACTTGGCAGTACATCAAGTGTATCATATGCC
AAGTACGCCCCCTATTGACGTCAATGACGGTAAATGGCCCGCCTGGCATTATGCCCAGTACATGACCTTA
TGGGACTTTCCTACTTGGCAGTACATCTACGTATTAGTCATCGCTATTACCATGGTGATGCGGTTTTGGC
AGTACATCAATGGGCGTGGATAGCGGTTTGACTCACGGGGATTTCCAAGTCTCCACCCCATTGACGTCAA
TGGGAGTTTGTTTTGGCACCAAAATCAACGGGACTTTCCAAAATGTCGTAACAACTCCGCCCCATTGACG
CAAATGGGCGGTAGGCGTGTACGGTGGGAGGTCTATATAAGCAGAGCTCGTTTAGTGAACCGTCAGATCG
CCTGGAGACGCCATCCACGCTGTTTTGACCTCCATAGAAGACACCGACTCTACTAGAGGATCTATTTCCG
GTGAATTCAGCATGGACTACAAGGACGACGATGACAAGGTACCAGGATCTGGGGATTATAAAGATGATGA
TGATAAAGGGTCGGCCGCCAGCTGGAGCCACCCTCAGTTCGAGAAGGGAGGAGGAAGCGGCGGAGGCAGC
GGAGGAGGAAGCTGGAGCCACCCGCAGTTCGAGAAAGGAGCTGGATCCAGCAGCGAACACCAGCTCCTGT
GCTGCGAAGTGGAAACCATCCGCCGCGCGTACCCCGATGCCAACCTCCTCAACGACCGGGTGCTGCGGGC
CATGCTGAAGGCGGAGGAGACCTGCGCGCCCTCGGTGTCCTACTTCAAATGTGTGCAGAAGGAGGTCCTG
CCGTCCATGCGGAAGATCGTCGCCACCTGGATGCTGGAGGTCTGCGAGGAACAGAAGTGCGAGGAGGAGG
TCTTCCCGCTGGCCATGAACTACCTGGACCGCTTCCTGTCGCTGGAGCCCGTGAAAAAGAGCCGCCTGCA
GCTGCTGGGGGCCACTTGCATGTTCGTGGCCTCTAAGATGAAGGAGACCATCCCCCTGACGGCCGAGAAG
CTGTGCATCTACACCGACAACTCCATCCGGCCCGAGGAGCTGCTGCAAATGGAGCTGCTCCTGGTGAACA
AGCTCAAGTGGAACCTGGCCGCAATGACCCCGCACGATTTCATTGAACACTTCCTCTCCAAAATGCCAGA
GGCGGAGGAGAACAAACAGATCATCCGCAAACACGCGCAGACCTTCGTTGCCCTCTGTGCCACAGATGTG
AAGTTCATTTCCAATCCGCCCTCCATGGTGGCAGCGGGGAGCGTGGTGGCCGCAGTGCAAGGCCTGAACC
TGAGGAGCCCCAACAACTTCCTGTCCTACTACCGCCTCACACGCTTCCTCTCCAGAGTGATCAAGTGTGA
CCCAGACTGCCTCCGGGCCTGCCAGGAGCAGATCGAAGCCCTGCTGGAGTCAAGCCTGCGCCAGGCCCAG
CAGAACATGGACCCCAAGGCCGCCGAGGAGGAGGAAGAGGAGGAGGAGGAGGTGGACCTGGCTTGCATAC
CCACCGACGTGCGGGACGTGGACATCTGACTCGAGACTAGTTCTAGAGCGGCCGCGGATCCCGCCCCTCT
CCCTCCCCCCCCCCTAACGTTACTGGCCGAAGCCGCTTGGAATAAGGCCGGTGTGCGTTTGTCTATATGT
TATTTTCCACCATATTGCCGTCTTTTGGCAATGTGAGGGCCCGGAAACCTGGCCCTGTCTTCTTGACGAG
CATTCCTAGGGGTCTTTCCCCTCTCGCCAAAGGAATGCAAGGTCTGTTGAATGTCGTGAAGGAAGCAGTT
CCTCTGGAAGCTTCTTGAAGACAAACAACGTCTGTAGCGACCCTTTGCAGGCAGCGGAACCCCCCACCTG
GCGACAGGTGCCTCTGCGGCCAAAAGCCACGTGTATAAGATACACCTGCAAAGGCGGCACAACCCCAGTG
CCACGTTGTGAGTTGGATAGTTGTGGAAAGAGTCAAATGGCTCACCTCAAGCGTATTCAACAAGGGGCTG
AAGGATGCCCAGAAGGTACCCCATTGTATGGGATCTGATCTGGGGCCTCGGTGCACATGCTTTACATGTG
TTTAGTCGAGGTTAAAAAACGTCTAGGCCCCCCGAACCACGGGGACGTGGTTTTCCTTTGAAAAACACGA
TGATAATATGGTGAGCAAGGGCGAGGAGGATAACATGGCCATCATCAAGGAGTTCATGCGCTTCAAGGTG
CACATGGAGGGCTCCGTGAACGGCCACGAGTTCGAGATCGAGGGCGAGGGCGAGGGCCGCCCCTACGAGG
GCACCCAGACCGCCAAGCTGAAGGTGACCAAGGGTGGCCCCCTGCCCTTCGCCTGGGACATCCTGTCCCC
TCAGTTCATGTACGGCTCCAAGGCCTACGTGAAGCACCCCGCCGACATCCCCGACTACTTGAAGCTGTCC
TTCCCCGAGGGCTTCAAGTGGGAGCGCGTGATGAACTTCGAGGACGGCGGCGTGGTGACCGTGACCCAGG
ACTCCTCCCTGCAGGACGGCGAGTTCATCTACAAGGTGAAGCTGCGCGGCACCAACTTCCCCTCCGACGG
CCCCGTAATGCAGAAGAAGACCATGGGCTGGGAGGCCTCCTCCGAGCGGATGTACCCCGAGGACGGCGCC
CTGAAGGGCGAGATCAAGCAGAGGCTGAAGCTGAAGGACGGCGGCCACTACGACGCTGAGGTCAAGACCA
CCTACAAGGCCAAGAAGCCCGTGCAGCTGCCCGGCGCCTACAACGTCAACATCAAGTTGGACATCACCTC
CCACAACGAGGACTACACCATCGTGGAACAGTACGAACGCGCCGAGGGCCGCCACTCCACCGGCGGCATG
GACGAGCTGTACAAGTGAACGCGTCTGGAACAATCAACCTCTGGATTACAAAATTTGTGAAAGATTGACT
GGTATTCTTAACTATGTTGCTCCTTTTACGCTATGTGGATACGCTGCTTTAATGCCTTTGTATCATGCTA
TTGCTTCCCGTATGGCTTTCATTTTCTCCTCCTTGTATAAATCCTGGTTGCTGTCTCTTTATGAGGAGTT
GTGGCCCGTTGTCAGGCAACGTGGCGTGGTGTGCACTGTGTTTGCTGACGCAACCCCCACTGGTTGGGGC
ATTGCCACCACCTGTCAGCTCCTTTCCGGGACTTTCGCTTTCCCCCTCCCTATTGCCACGGCGGAACTCA
TCGCCGCCTGCCTTGCCCGCTGCTGGACAGGGGCTCGGCTGTTGGGCACTGACAATTCCGTGGTGTTGTC
GGGGAAGCTGACGTCCTTTCCATGGCTGCTCGCCTGTGTTGCCACCTGGATTCTGCGCGGGACGTCCTTC
TGCTACGTCCCTTCGGCCCTCAATCCAGCGGACCTTCCTTCCCGCGGCCTGCTGCCGGCTCTGCGGCCTC
TTCCGCGTCTTCGCCTTCGCCCTCAGACGAGTCGGATCTCCCTTTGGGCCGCCTCCCCGCCTGGAATTAA
TTCTGCAGTCGAGACCTAGAAAAACATGGAGCAATCACAAGTAGCAATACAGCAGCTACCAATGCTGATT
GTGCCTGGCTAGAAGCACAAGAGGAGGAGGAGGTGGGTTTTCCAGTCACACCTCAGGTACCTTTAAGACC
AATGACTTACAAGGCAGCTGTAGATCTTAGCCACTTTTTAAAAGAAAAGAGGGGACTGGAAGGGCTAATT
CACTCCCAACGAAGACAAGATATCCTTGATCTGTGGATCTACCACACACAAGGCTACTTCCCTGATTAGC
AGAACTACACACCAGGGCCAGGGGTCAGATATCCACTGACCTTTGGATGGTGCTACAAGCTAGTACCAGT
TGAGCCAGATAAGGTAGAAGAGGCCAATAAAGGAGAGAACACCAGCTTGTTACACCCTGTGAGCCTGCAT
GGGATGGATGACCCGGAGAGAGAAGTGTTAGAGTGGAGGTTTGACAGCCGCCTAGCATTTCATCACGTGG
CCCGAGAGCTGCATCCGGAGTACTTCAAGAACTGCTGATATCGAGCTTGCTACAAGGGACTTTCCGCTGG
GGACTTTCCAGGGAGGCGTGGCCTGGGCGGGACTGGGGAGTGGCGAGCCCTCAGATCCTGCATATAAGCA
GCTGCTTTTTGCCTGTACTGGGTCTCTCTGGTTAGACCAGATCTGAGCCTGGGAGCTCTCTGGCTAACTA
GGGAACCCACTGCTTAAGCCTCAATAAAGCTTGCCTTGAGTGCTTCAAGTAGTGTGTGCCCGTCTGTTGT
GTGACTCTGGTAACTAGAGATCCCTCAGACCCTTTTAGTCAGTGTGGAAAATCTCTAGCAGTAGTAGTTC
ATGTCATCTTATTATTCAGTATTTATAACTTGCAAAGAAATGAATATCAGAGAGTGAGAGGCCTTGACAT
TGCTAGCGTTTACCGTCGACCTCTAGCTAGAGCTTGGCGTAATCATGGTCATAGCTGTTTCCTGTGTGAA
ATTGTTATCCGCTCACAATTCCACACAACATACGAGCCGGAAGCATAAAGTGTAAAGCCTGGGGTGCCTA
ATGAGTGAGCTAACTCACATTAATTGCGTTGCGCTCACTGCCCGCTTTCCAGTCGGGAAACCTGTCGTGC
CAGCTGCATTAATGAATCGGCCAACGCGCGGGGAGAGGCGGTTTGCGTATTGGGCGCTCTTCCGCTTCCT
CGCTCACTGACTCGCTGCGCTCGGTCGTTCGGCTGCGGCGAGCGGTATCAGCTCACTCAAAGGCGGTAAT
ACGGTTATCCACAGAATCAGGGGATAACGCAGGAAAGAACATGTGAGCAAAAGGCCAGCAAAAGGCCAGG
AACCGTAAAAAGGCCGCGTTGCTGGCGTTTTTCCATAGGCTCCGCCCCCCTGACGAGCATCACAAAAATC
GACGCTCAAGTCAGAGGTGGCGAAACCCGACAGGACTATAAAGATACCAGGCGTTTCCCCCTGGAAGCTC
CCTCGTGCGCTCTCCTGTTCCGACCCTGCCGCTTACCGGATACCTGTCCGCCTTTCTCCCTTCGGGAAGC
GTGGCGCTTTCTCATAGCTCACGCTGTAGGTATCTCAGTTCGGTGTAGGTCGTTCGCTCCAAGCTGGGCT
GTGTGCACGAACCCCCCGTTCAGCCCGACCGCTGCGCCTTATCCGGTAACTATCGTCTTGAGTCCAACCC
GGTAAGACACGACTTATCGCCACTGGCAGCAGCCACTGGTAACAGGATTAGCAGAGCGAGGTATGTAGGC
GGTGCTACAGAGTTCTTGAAGTGGTGGCCTAACTACGGCTACACTAGAAGAACAGTATTTGGTATCTGCG
CTCTGCTGAAGCCAGTTACCTTCGGAAAAAGAGTTGGTAGCTCTTGATCCGGCAAACAAACCACCGCTGG
TAGCGGTGGTTTTTTTGTTTGCAAGCAGCAGATTACGCGCAGAAAAAAAGGATCTCAAGAAGATCCTTTG
ATCTTTTCTACGGGGTCTGACGCTCAGTGGAACGAAAACTCACGTTAAGGGATTTTGGTCATGAGATTAT
CAAAAAGGATCTTCACCTAGATCCTTTTAAATTAAAAATGAAGTTTTAAATCAATCTAAAGTATATATGA
GTAAACTTGGTCTGACAGTTACCAATGCTTAATCAGTGAGGCACCTATCTCAGCGATCTGTCTATTTCGT
TCATCCATAGTTGCCTGACTCCCCGTCGTGTAGATAACTACGATACGGGAGGGCTTACCATCTGGCCCCA
GTGCTGCAATGATACCGCGAGACCCACGCTCACCGGCTCCAGATTTATCAGCAATAAACCAGCCAGCCGG
AAGGGCCGAGCGCAGAAGTGGTCCTGCAACTTTATCCGCCTCCATCCAGTCTATTAATTGTTGCCGGGAA
GCTAGAGTAAGTAGTTCGCCAGTTAATAGTTTGCGCAACGTTGTTGCCATTGCTACAGGCATCGTGGTGT
CACGCTCGTCGTTTGGTATGGCTTCATTCAGCTCCGGTTCCCAACGATCAAGGCGAGTTACATGATCCCC
CATGTTGTGCAAAAAAGCGGTTAGCTCCTTCGGTCCTCCGATCGTTGTCAGAAGTAAGTTGGCCGCAGTG
TTATCACTCATGGTTATGGCAGCACTGCATAATTCTCTTACTGTCATGCCATCCGTAAGATGCTTTTCTG
TGACTGGTGAGTACTCAACCAAGTCATTCTGAGAATAGTGTATGCGGCGACCGAGTTGCTCTTGCCCGGC
GTCAATACGGGATAATACCGCGCCACATAGCAGAACTTTAAAAGTGCTCATCATTGGAAAACGTTCTTCG
GGGCGAAAACTCTCAAGGATCTTACCGCTGTTGAGATCCAGTTCGATGTAACCCACTCGTGCACCCAACT
GATCTTCAGCATCTTTTACTTTCACCAGCGTTTCTGGGTGAGCAAAAACAGGAAGGCAAAATGCCGCAAA
AAAGGGAATAAGGGCGACACGGAAATGTTGAATACTCATACTCTTCCTTTTTCAATATTATTGAAGCATT
TATCAGGGTTATTGTCTCATGAGCGGATACATATTTGAATGTATTTAGAAAAATAAACAAATAGGGGTTC
CGCGCACATTTCCCCGAAAAGTGCCACCTGACGTCGACGGATCGGGAGATCAACTTGTTTATTGCAGCTT
ATAATGGTTACAAATAAAGCAATAGCATCACAAATTTCACAAATAAAGCATTTTTTTCACTGCATTCTAG
TTGTGGTTTGTCCAAACTCATCAATGTATCTTATCATGTCTGGATCAACTGGATAACTCAAGCTAACCAA
AATCATCCCAAACTTCCCACCCCATACCCTATTACCACTGCCAATTACCTGTGGTTTCATTTACTCTAAA
CCTGTGATTCCTCTGAATTATTTTCATTTTAAAGAAATTGTATTTGTTAAATATGTACTACAAACTTAGT
AGT
Features (pLannotate 1.2.2; 26 found; start..end, strand, type, name):
    377..634     +  LTR            5' LTR (truncated): truncated 5' long terminal repeat (LTR) from HIV-1
    681..806     +  misc_feature   HIV-1 Ψ: packaging signal of human immunodeficiency virus type 1
    790..1128    +  CDS            HIV-1 gag (fragment): gag protein from human immunodeficiency virus 1; gag
   1303..1536    +  misc_feature   RRE: The Rev response element (RRE) of HIV-1 allows for Rev-dependent mRNA export from the nucleus to the cytoplasm.
   1913..2013    +  CDS            Rev (fragment): human immunodeficiency virus 1 (HIV-1) Rev protein; rev; enhances nuclear export of unspliced and incompletely spliced viral mRNAs
   2028..2143    +  misc_feature   cPPT/CTS: central polypurine tract and central termination sequence of HIV-1 (lacking the first T)
   2201..2504    +  enhancer       CMV enhancer: human cytomegalovirus immediate early enhancer
   2505..2708    +  promoter       CMV promoter: human cytomegalovirus (CMV) immediate early promoter
   2818..2838    +  CDS            FLAG (fragment): FLAG® epitope tag, followed by an enterokinase cleavage site
   2953..2972    +  CDS            Strep-Tag II (fragment): peptide that binds Strep-Tactin®, an engineered form of streptavidin
   2995..3876    +  CDS            CCND1: CCND1_HUMAN - Also known as BCL1, PRAD1. Experimental evidence at protein level: Swiss-Prot protein existence level 1. Regulatory component of the cyclin D1-CDK4 (DC) complex that phosphorylates and inhibits members of the retinoblastoma (RB) protein family including RB1 and regulates the cell-cycle during G(1)/S transition. Phosphorylation of RB1 allows dissociation of the transcription factor E2F from the RB/E2F complex and the subsequent transcription of E2F target genes which are responsible for the progression through the G(1) phase. Hypophosphorylates RB1 in early G(1) phase. Cyclin D-CD
   3886..3905    -  misc_feature   MCS (fragment): pBluescript multiple cloning site
   3914..4486    +  misc_feature   IRES: internal ribosome entry site (IRES) of the encephalomyocarditis virus (EMCV)
   4488..5195    +  CDS            mCherry: mCherry is a basic (constitutively fluorescent) red fluorescent protein published in 2004, derived from Discosoma sp.. It is reported to be a very rapidly-maturing monomer with low acid sensitivity.
   5212..5800    +  misc_feature   WPRE: woodchuck hepatitis virus posttranscriptional regulatory element
   5817..6335    +  CDS            nef (fragment): NEF_HV1BR - Experimental evidence at protein level: Swiss-Prot protein existence level 1. Extracellular Nef protein targets CD4(+) T-lymphocytes for apoptosis by interacting with CXCR4 surface receptors (PubMed:14990729). From Human immunodeficiency virus type 1 group M subtype B (isolate BRU/LAI) (HIV-1).
   6383..6640    +  LTR            5' LTR (truncated): truncated 5' long terminal repeat (LTR) from HIV-1
   6792..6808    -  protein_bind   lac operator: The lac repressor binds to the lac operator to inhibit transcription in E. coli. This inhibition can be relieved by adding lactose or isopropyl-β-D-thiogalactopyranoside (IPTG). lac repressor encoded by lacI
   6816..6846    -  promoter       lac promoter: promoter for the E. coli lac operon
   6861..6882    -  protein_bind   CAP binding site: CAP binding activates transcription in the presence of cAMP. E. coli catabolite activator protein
   6895..6987    -  CDS            lacI (fragment): lac repressor; lacI; The lac repressor binds to the lac operator to inhibit transcription in E. coli. This inhibition can be relieved by adding lactose or isopropyl-β-D-thiogalactopyranoside (IPTG).
   7170..7758    -  rep_origin     ori: high-copy-number ColE1/pMB1/pBR322/pUC origin of replication
   7929..8789    -  CDS            AmpR: β-lactamase; bla; confers resistance to ampicillin, carbenicillin, and related antibiotics
   8790..8894    -  promoter       AmpR promoter: bla
   8942..9076    +  polyA_signal   SV40 poly(A) signal: SV40 polyadenylation signal
   9243..329     +  CDS            nef (fragment) (across the origin): NEF_HV1BR - Experimental evidence at protein level: Swiss-Prot protein existence level 1. Extracellular Nef protein targets CD4(+) T-lymphocytes for apoptosis by interacting with CXCR4 surface receptors (PubMed:14990729). From Human immunodeficiency virus type 1 group M subtype B (isolate BRU/LAI) (HIV-1).
