[The description below was written by a language model from this plasmid's Addgene catalogue record and pLannotate feature annotations shown in this document.]
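Description:
pLVX-2xFLAG-2xSTREP-CCND1(T286I)-IRES-mCherry is an HIV-1-based lentiviral transfer plasmid of about 9.2 kb, built on the Takara pLVX-IRES-mCherry backbone for constitutive expression in mammalian cells. It is propagated in E. coli through a high-copy ColE1/pUC-type origin and selected with ampicillin via the β-lactamase gene. Remnants of a lac promoter/operator region are also present in the bacterial backbone. The viral portion is bounded by HIV-1 LTR sequences, both annotated as truncated and each adjoined by nef-derived fragments. It contains the Ψ packaging signal with a short gag fragment, the Rev response element for Rev-dependent nuclear export of the genomic RNA, and the cPPT/CTS element, which aids nuclear import of the reverse-transcribed genome. As a transfer vector it lacks functional viral structural and enzymatic genes, so these must be supplied in trans to make particles.

The payload is a bicistronic cassette driven by the CMV immediate-early enhancer and promoter. The first cistron encodes human cyclin D1 (CCND1) carrying a Thr286Ile substitution and an N-terminal 2xFLAG-2xSTREP tandem tag, which allows detection and affinity purification. The automated annotation picked up only partial matches to the tag sequences. An EMCV IRES then directs cap-independent translation of mCherry from the same transcript, so red fluorescence marks transduced cells and serves as the only mammalian selectable marker. A downstream WPRE enhances transcript stability and expression. The associated publication concerns regulation of D-type cyclins by the CRL4(AMBRA1) ubiquitin ligase, so the construct fits studies of how a mutation at residue 286 affects cyclin D1 behaviour, although the record does not describe the mutation's effect.
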