Addgene plasmid #172638: pLVX-2xFLAG-2xSTREP-CCND1(T286I)-IRES-mCherry
Purpose: Lentiviral bicistronic vector for the constitutive co-expression of 2xFLAG-2xSTREP-tagged cyclin D1(T286I) and mCherry in mammalian cells
Depositing lab: Michele Pagano. Depositing organization: NYU Grossman School of Medicine. Publication: CRL4(AMBRA1) is a master regulator of D-type cyclins. Simoneschi D, Rona G, Zhou N, Jeong YT, Jiang S, Milletti G, Arbini AA, O'Sullivan A, Wang AA, Nithikasem S, Keegan S, Siu Y, Cianfanelli V, Maiani E, Nazio F, Cecconi F, Boccalatte F, Fenyo D, Jones DR, Busino L, Pagano M. Nature. 2021 Apr;592(7856):789-793. doi: 10.1038/s41586-021-03445-y. Epub 2021 Apr 14. PubMed 33854235.
Backbone
  Vector backbone: pLVX-IRES-mCherry
  Backbone manufacturer: Takara Bio
  Vector type: Mammalian Expression, Lentiviral
  Selectable markers: mCherry
Growth in bacteria
  Bacterial resistance: Ampicillin, 100 μg/mL
  Growth temperature: 37°C
  Growth strain: NEB Stable
  Copy number: High Copy
Gene/Insert
  Gene/Insert name: CCND1 (alt names: cyclin D1; BCL1)
  Species: H. sapiens (human)
  Mutation: Thr286Ile
  Entrez Gene: CCND1 (a.k.a. BCL1, D11S287E, PRAD1, U21B31)
  Promoter: CMV
  Tag / fusion protein: 2xFLAG-2xSTREP (N terminal on insert)
  Cloning method: Restriction Enzyme; 5′ cloning site Unknown (unknown if destroyed); 3′ cloning site Unknown (unknown if destroyed)
  Sequencing primers: 5′ CMV Forward
Terms and licenses: Academic/Nonprofit Terms; Industry Terms: Not Available to Industry
How to cite: pLVX-2xFLAG-2xSTREP-CCND1(T286I)-IRES-mCherry was a gift from Michele Pagano (Addgene plasmid # 172638 ; http://n2t.net/addgene:172638 ; RRID:Addgene_172638)
